>Addgene plasmid #163347 | pMY-Lyz2-GSG-mTurquoise | addgene full sequence | sequence record 322064 | Addgene NGS Result
CCCGAAAAGTGCCACCTGCATAATGAAAGACCCCACCTGTAGGTTTGGCAAGCTAGCTTAAGTAACGCCA
TTTTGCAAGGCATGGAAAAATACATAACTGAGAATAGAAAAGTTCAGATCAAGGTCAGGAACAGATGGAA
CAGCTGAATATGGGCCAAACAGGATATCTGTGGTAAGCAGTTCCTGCCCCGGCTCAGGGCCAAGAACAGA
TGGAACAGCTGAATATGGGCCAAACAGGATATCTGTGGTAAGCAGTTCCTGCCCCGGCTCAGGGCCAAGA
ACAGATGGTCCCCAGATGCGGTCCAGCCCTCAGCAGTTTCTAGAGAACCATCAGATGTTTCCAGGGTGCC
CCAAGGACCTGAAATGACCCTGTGCCTTATTTGAACTAACCAATCAGTTCGCTTCTCGCTTCTGTTCGCG
CGCTTCTGCTCCCCGAGCTCAATAAAAGAGCCCACAACCCCTCACTCGGCGCGCCAGTCCTCCGATTGAC
TGAGTCGCCCGGGTACCCGTATTCCCAATAAAGCCTCTTGCTGTTTGCATCCGAATCGTGGACTCGCTGA
TCCTTGGGAGGGTCTCCTCAGATTGATTGACTGCCCACCTCGGGGGTCTTTCATTTGGAGGTTCCACCGA
GATTTGGAGACCCCTGCCCAGGGACCACCGACCCCCCCGCCGGGAGGTAAGCTGGCCAGCGGTCGTTTCG
TGTCTGTCTCTGTCTTTGTGCGTGTTTGTGCCGGCATCTAATGTTTGCGCCTGCGTCTGTACTAGTTAGC
TAACTAGCTCTGTATCTGGCGGACCCGTGGTGGAACTGACGAGTTCGGAACACCCGGCCGCAACCCTGGG
AGACGTCCCAGGGACTTCGGGGGCCGTTTTTGTGGCCCGACCTGAGTCCAAAAATCCCGATCGTTTTGGA
CTCTTTGGTGCACCCCCCTAATAGGAGGGATATGTGGTTCTGGTAGGAGACGAGAACCTAAAACAGTTCC
CGCCTCCGTCTGAATTTTTGCTTTCGGTTTGGGACCGAAGCCGCGCCGCGCGTCTTGTCTGCTGCAGCAT
CGTTCTGTGTTGTCTCTGTCTGACTGTGTTTCTGTATTTGTCTGAAAATTAGGGCCAGACTGTTACCACT
CCCTTAAGTTTGACCTTAGGTCACTGGAAAGATGTCGAGCGGATCGCTCACAACCAGTCGGTAGATGTCA
AGAAGAGACGTTGGGTTACCTTCTGCTCTGCAGAATGGCCAACCTTTAACGTCGGATGGCCGCGAGACGG
CACCTTTAACCGAGACCTCATCACCCAGGTTAAGATCAAGGTCTTTTCACCTGGCCCGCATGGACACCCA
GACCAGGTCCCCTACATCGTGACCTGGGAAGCCTTGGCTTTTGACCCCCCTCCCTGGGTCAAGCCCTTTG
TACACCCTAAGCCTCCGCCTCCTCTTCCTCCATCCGCCCCGTCTCTCCCCCTTGAACCTCCTCGTTCGAC
CCCGCCTCGATCCTCCCTTTATCCAGCCCTCACTCCTTCTCTAGGCGCCCCCATATGGCCATATGAGATC
TTATATGGGGCACCCCCGCCCCTTGTAAACTTCCCTGACCCTGACATGACAAGAGTTACTAACAGCCCCT
CTCTCCAAGCTCACTTACAGGCTCTCTACTTAGTCCAGCACGAAGTCTGGAGACCTCTGGCGGCAGCCTA
CCAAGAACAACTGGACCGACCGGCCGGTGGTACCTCACCCTTACCGAGTCGGCGACACAGTGTGGGTCCG
CCGACACCAGACTAAGAACCTAGAACCTCGCTGGAAAGGACCTTACACAGTCCTGCTGACCACCCCCACC
GCCCTCAAAGTAGACGGCATCGCAGCTTGGATACACGCCGCCCACGTGAAGGCTGCCGACCCCGGGGGTG
GACCATCCTCTAGACTGCCGGATCTAGCTAGTTAATTAACTCCGTGGATCCGGTCGTGCGGCCGCACGGA
AACGCGTGCCACCATGAAGACTCTCCTGACTCTGGGACTCCTCCTGCTTTCTGTCACTGCTCAGGCCAAG
GTCTATGAACGTTGTGAGTTTGCCAGAACTCTGAAAAGGAATGGAATGGCTGGCTACTATGGAGTCAGCC
TGGCCGACTGGGTGTGTTTAGCTCAGCACGAGAGCAATTATAACACACGAGCTACAAACTACAACCGTGG
AGACCAAAGCACTGACTATGGGATATTTCAGATCAATAGCCGATACTGGTGTAATGATGGCAAAACCCCA
AGAGCTGTGAATGCCTGTGGGATCAATTGCAGTGCTCTGCTGCAGGATGACATCACTGCAGCCATACAAT
GTGCAAAGAGGGTGGTGAGAGATCCCCAAGGCATTCGAGCATGGGTGGCATGGCGAGCACACTGTCAAAA
CCGAGATCTGTCCCAGTATATTCGGAACTGCGGAGTCGGATCTGGCGTCGACGGATCTGGCATGGTGAGC
AAGGGCGAGGAGCTGTTCACCGGGGTGGTGCCCATCCTGGTCGAGCTGGACGGCGACGTAAACGGCCACA
AGTTCAGCGTGTCCGGCGAGGGCGAGGGCGATGCCACCTACGGCAAGCTGACCCTGAAGTTCATCTGCAC
CACCGGCAAGCTGCCCGTGCCCTGGCCCACCCTCGTGACCACCCTGTCCTGGGGCGTGCAGTGCTTCGCC
CGCTACCCCGACCACATGAAGCAGCACGACTTCTTCAAGTCCGCCATGCCCGAAGGCTACGTCCAGGAGC
GCACCATCTTCTTCAAGGACGACGGCAACTACAAGACCCGCGCCGAGGTGAAGTTCGAGGGCGACACCCT
GGTGAACCGCATCGAGCTGAAGGGCATCGACTTCAAGGAGGACGGCAACATCCTGGGGCACAAGCTGGAG
TACAACTACTTTAGCGACAACGTCTATATCACCGCCGACAAGCAGAAGAACGGCATCAAGGCCAACTTCA
AGATCCGCCACAACATCGAGGACGGCGGCGTGCAGCTCGCCGACCACTACCAGCAGAACACCCCCATCGG
CGACGGCCCCGTGCTGCTGCCCGACAACCACTACCTGAGCACCCAGTCCAAGCTGAGCAAAGACCCCAAC
GAGAAGCGCGATCACATGGTCCTGCTGGAGTTCGTGACCGCCGCCGGGATCACTCTCGGCATGGACGAGC
TGTACAAGTAAAAGCTTGAGTACATCGATTGCATTGGGTCGATCGACCGGGCCGCCAGCACAGTGGTCGA
TCGAGGGGGGGCCCGCGATTAGTCCAATTTGTTAAAGACAGGATATCAGTGGTCCAGGCTCTAGTTTTGA
CTCAACAATATCACCAGCTGAAGCCTATAGAGTACGAGCCATAGATAGAATAAAAGATTTTATTTAGTCT
CCAGAAAAAGGGGGGAATGAAAGACCCCACCTGTAGGTTTGGCAAGCTAGCTTAAGTAACGCCATTTTGC
AAGGCATGGAAAATACATAACTGAGAATAGAGAAGTTCAGATCAAGGTTAGGAACAGAGAGACAGCAGAA
TATGGGCCAAACAGGATATCTGTGGTAAGCAGTTCCTGCCCCGGCTCAGGGCCAAGAACAGTTGGAACAG
CAGAATATGGGCCAAACAGGATATCTGTGGTAAGCAGTTCCTGCCCCGGCTCAGGGCCAAGAACAGATGG
TCCCCAGATGCGGTCCCGCCCTCAGCAGTTTCTAGAGAACCATCAGATGTTTCCAGGGTGCCCCAAGGAC
CTGAAATGACCCTGTGCCTTATTTGAACTAACCAATCAGTTCGCTTCTCGCTTCTGTTCGCGCGCTTCTG
CTCCCCGAGCTCAATAAAAGAGCCCACAACCCCTCACTCGGCGCGCCAGTCCTCCGATAGACTGCGTCGC
CCGGGTACCCGTGTATCCAATAAACCCTCTTGCAGTTGCATCCGACTTGTGGTCTCGCTGTTCCTTGGGA
GGGTCTCCTCTGAGTGATTGACTACCCGTCAGCGGGGGTCTTTCACATGCAGCATGTATCAAAATTAATT
TGGTTTTTTTTCTTAAGTATTTACATTAAATGGCCATAGTTGCATTAATGAATCGGCCAACGCGCGGGGA
GAGGCGGTTTGCGTATTGGGCGCTCTTCCGCTTCCTCGCTCACTGACTCGCTGCGCTCGGTCGTTCGGCT
GCGGCGAGCGGTATCAGCTCACTCAAAGGCGGTAATACGGTTATCCACAGAATCAGGGGATAACGCAGGA
AAGAACATGTGAGCAAAAGGCCAGCAAAAGGCCAGGAACCGTAAAAAGGCCGCGTTGCTGGCGTTTTTCC
ATAGGCTCCGCACCCCTGACGAGCATCACAAAAATCGACGCTCAAGTCAGAGGTGGCGAAACCCGACAGG
ACTATAAAGATACCAGGCGTTTCCCCCTGGAAGCTCCCTCGTGCGCTCTCCTGTTCCGACCCTGCCGCTT
ACCGGATACCTGTCCGCCTTTCTCCCTTCGGGAAGCGTGGCGCTTTCTCATAGCTCACGCTGTAGGTATC
TCAGTTCGGTGTAGGTCGTTCGCTCCAAGCTGGGCTGTGTGCACGAACCCCCCGTTCAGCCCGACCGCTG
CGCCTTATCCGGTAACTATCGTCTTGAGTCCAACCCGGTAAGACACGACTTATCGCCACTGGCAGCAGCC
ACTGGTAACAGGATTAGCAGAGCGAGGTATGTAGGCGGTGCTACAGAGTTCTTGAAGTGGTGGCCTAACT
ACGGCTACACTAGAAGAACAGTATTTGGTATCTGCGCTCTGCTGAAGCCAGTTACCTTCGGAAAAAGAGT
TGGTAGCTCTTGATCCGGCAAACAAACCACCGCTGGTAGCGGTGGTTTTTTTGTTTGCAAGCAGCAGATT
ACGCGCAGAAAAAAAGGATCTCAAGAAGATCCTTTGATCTTTTCTACGGGGTCTGACGCTCAGTGGAACG
AAAACTCACGTTAAGGGATTTTGGTCATGAGATTATCAAAAAGGATCTTCACCTAGATCCTTTTGCGGCC
GGCCGCAAATCAATCTAAAGTATATATGAGTAAACTTGGTCTGACAGTTACCAATGCTTAATCAGTGAGG
CACCTATCTCAGCGATCTGTCTATTTCGTTCATCCATAGTTGCCTGACTCCCCGTCGTGTAGATAACTAC
GATACGGGAGGGCTTACCATCTGGCCCCAGTGCTGCAATGATACCGCGAGACCCACGCTCACCGGCTCCA
GATTTATCAGCAATAAACCAGCCAGCCGGAAGGGCCGAGCGCAGAAGTGGTCCTGCAACTTTATCCGCCT
CCATCCAGTCTATTAATTGTTGCCGGGAAGCTAGAGTAAGTAGTTCGCCAGTTAATAGTTTGCGCAACGT
TGTTGCCATTGCTACAGGCATCGTGGTGTCACGCTCGTCGTTTGGTATGGCTTCATTCAGCTCCGGTTCC
CAACGATCAAGGCGAGTTACATGATCCCCCATGTTGTGCAAAAAAGCGGTTAGCTCCTTCGGTCCTCCGA
TCGTTGTCAGAAGTAAGTTGGCCGCAGTGTTATCACTCATGGTTATGGCAGCACTGCATAATTCTCTTAC
TGTCATGCCATCCGTAAGATGCTTTTCTGTGACTGGTGAGTACTCAACCAAGTCATTCTGAGAATAGTGT
ATGCGGCGACCGAGTTGCTCTTGCCCGGCGTCAATACGGGATAATACCGCGCCACATAGCAGAACTTTAA
AAGTGCTCATCATTGGAAAACGTTCTTCGGGGCGAAAACTCTCAAGGATCTTACCGCTGTTGAGATCCAG
TTCGATGTAACCCACTCGTGCACCCAACTGATCTTCAGCATCTTTTACTTTCACCAGCGTTTCTGGGTGA
GCAAAAACAGGAAGGCAAAATGCCGCAAAAAAGGGAATAAGGGCGACACGGAAATGTTGAATACTCATAC
TCTTCCTTTTTCAATATTATTGAAGCATTTATCAGGGTTATTGTCTCATGAGCGGATACATATTTGAATG
TATTTAGAAAAATAAACAAATAGGGGTTCCGCGCACATTTC
Features (pLannotate 1.2.2; 12 found; start..end, strand, type, name):
     22..615     +  LTR            LTR: long terminal repeat from Moloney murine leukemia virus
    746..1044    +  misc_feature   MMLV Ψ (fragment): packaging signal of Moloney murine leukemia virus (MMLV)
   1103..1519    +  CDS            gag (truncated): truncated Moloney murine leukemia virus (MMLV) gag gene lacking the start codon
   1529..1907    +  misc_feature   pol region: Moloney murine leukemia virus (MMLV) pol region containing the splice acceptor site
   1974..2417    +  CDS            Lyz2: LYZ2_MOUSE - Also known as Lyz, Lyzs. Experimental evidence at protein level: Swiss-Prot protein existence level 1. Lysozymes have primarily a bacteriolytic function; those in tissues and body fluids are associated with the monocyte-macrophage system and enhance the activity of immunoagents. Lyz2 is active against a range of Gram-positive and Gram-negative bacteria. More effective than Lyz1 in killing Gram-negative bacteria. Lyz1 and Lyz2 are equally effective in killing Gram-positive bacteria. From Mus musculus (Mouse).
   2442..3161    +  CDS            mTurquoise2: enhanced monomeric variant of CFP (Goedhart et al., 2012) mammalian codon-optimized
   3236..3334    +  CDS            env (fragment): murine leukemia virus gPr80 envelope polyprotein precursor; env; proteolytically cleaved into gp70SU and p15TM subunits
   3376..3965    +  LTR            LTR: long terminal repeat from Moloney murine leukemia virus
   4031..4083    -  CDS            lacI (fragment): lac repressor; lacI; The lac repressor binds to the lac operator to inhibit transcription in E. coli. This inhibition can be relieved by adding lactose or isopropyl-β-D-thiogalactopyranoside (IPTG).
   4266..4854    -  rep_origin     ori: high-copy-number ColE1/pMB1/pBR322/pUC origin of replication
   5018..5878    -  CDS            AmpR: β-lactamase; bla; confers resistance to ampicillin, carbenicillin, and related antibiotics
   5879..5983    -  promoter       AmpR promoter: bla
