[The description below was written by a language model from this plasmid's Addgene catalogue record and pLannotate feature annotations shown in this document.]
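Description:
pMY-Lyz2-GSG-mTurquoise is a 5,991-nt gammaretroviral expression vector built on the pMY backbone and designed to express mouse lysozyme 2 (Lyz2) fused at its C-terminus to the cyan fluorescent protein mTurquoise2. In bacteria it is maintained through a high-copy ColE1/pUC-type origin and selected with ampicillin through a β-lactamase gene driven by its own bla promoter. A short lacI fragment next to the origin appears to be a non-functional backbone remnant.

The viral portion is flanked by two Moloney murine leukemia virus long terminal repeats. The 5′ LTR serves as the promoter for both the genomic RNA and the transgene, and the 3′ LTR supplies the termination and polyadenylation functions and the sequences needed for reverse transcription and integration. Downstream of the 5′ LTR lie the Ψ packaging signal, a truncated gag segment lacking its start codon (which extends the packaging signal without producing Gag protein), and a pol-derived region containing a splice acceptor, an arrangement that generally supports efficient encapsidation and transgene expression. The Lyz2 coding sequence follows, separated by a short gap from the mammalian codon-optimized mTurquoise2 coding sequence. The construct name indicates a GSG linker at this junction, although the linker is not annotated as a feature. A small env fragment sits before the 3′ LTR. No mammalian selection marker is annotated, so the fluorescent fusion itself is the only evident means of identifying transduced cells.

Because functional gag, pol and env are absent, viral particles must be produced with packaging functions supplied in trans. The vector belongs to a retroviral toolbox developed for overexpression and genetic perturbation in primary lymphocytes, where it allows stable expression and visualization of tagged Lyz2.
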