Addgene plasmid #163347: pMY-Lyz2-GSG-mTurquoise
Purpose: Retroviral vector to express C-terminally mTurquoise2-tagged murine Lyz2
Depositing lab: Louis Ates & Teunis Geijtenbeek. Depositing organization: Academic Medical Center, University of Amsterdam. Publication: An optimized retroviral toolbox for overexpression and genetic perturbation of primary lymphocytes. van der Donk LEH, van der Spek J, van Duivenvoorde T, Ten Brink MS, Geijtenbeek TBH, Kuijl CP, van Heijst JWJ, Ates LS. Biol Open. 2022 Feb 15;11(2):bio059032. doi: 10.1242/bio.059032. Epub 2022 Mar 1. PubMed 35229875.
Backbone
  Vector backbone: pMY
  Vector type: Mammalian Expression, Retroviral
Growth in bacteria
  Bacterial resistance: Ampicillin, 100 μg/mL
  Growth temperature: 37°C
  Growth strain: NEB Stable
  Copy number: High Copy
Gene/Insert
  Gene/Insert name: Lyz2
  Species: M. musculus (mouse)
  Entrez Gene: Lyz2 (a.k.a. Lys, Lysm, Lyzf2, Lyzs, Lzm, Lzm-s1, Lzp)
  Promoter: LTR
  Cloning method: Restriction Enzyme; 5′ cloning site Unknown (unknown if destroyed); 3′ cloning site Unknown (unknown if destroyed)
Terms and licenses: Academic/Nonprofit Terms; Industry Terms: Not Available to Industry
Depositor comments: Please visit https://www.biorxiv.org/content/10.1101/2021.01.08.425881v1 for bioRxiv preprint.
How to cite: pMY-Lyz2-GSG-mTurquoise was a gift from Louis Ates & Teunis Geijtenbeek (Addgene plasmid # 163347 ; http://n2t.net/addgene:163347 ; RRID:Addgene_163347)
